Addgene plasmid #194569: pRK5-mEGFP-FOXF1-MUT
Purpose: Mammalian Expression of mEGFP-FOXF1 Mutant (A231Rfs*61) Fusion Protein
Depositing lab: Denes Hnisz. Publication: Aberrant phase separation and nucleolar dysfunction in rare genetic diseases. Mensah MA, Niskanen H, Magalhaes AP, Basu S, Kircher M, Sczakiel HL, Reiter AMV, Elsner J, Meinecke P, Biskup S, Chung BHY, Dombrowsky G, Eckmann-Scholz C, Hitz MP, Hoischen A, Holterhus PM, Hulsemann W, Kahrizi K, Kalscheuer VM, Kan A, Krumbiegel M, Kurth I, Leubner J, Longardt AC, Moritz JD, Najmabadi H, Skipalova K, Snijders Blok L, Tzschach A, Wiedersberg E, Zenker M, Garcia-Cabau C, Buschow R, Salvatella X, Kraushar ML, Mundlos S, Caliebe A, Spielmann M, Horn D, Hnisz D. Nature. 2023 Feb;614(7948):564-571. doi: 10.1038/s41586-022-05682-1. Epub 2023 Feb 8. PubMed 36755093.
Backbone
  Vector backbone: pRK5
  Vector type: Mammalian Expression
Growth in bacteria
  Bacterial resistance: Ampicillin, 100 μg/mL
  Growth temperature: 37°C
  Growth strain: DH5alpha
  Copy number: High Copy
Gene/Insert
  Gene/Insert name: FOXF1
  Species: H. sapiens (human)
  Mutation: A231Rfs*61
  Entrez Gene: FOXF1 (a.k.a. FKHL5, ACDMPV, FREAC1, MGC105125)
  Tag / fusion protein: mEGFP (N terminal on insert)
  Cloning method: Gibson Cloning
Terms and licenses: Academic/Nonprofit Terms; Industry Terms: Not Available to Industry
How to cite: pRK5-mEGFP-FOXF1-MUT was a gift from Denes Hnisz (Addgene plasmid # 194569 ; http://n2t.net/addgene:194569 ; RRID:Addgene_194569)
