[The description below was written by a language model from this plasmid's Addgene catalogue record and pLannotate feature annotations shown in this document.]
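Description:
pRK5-mEGFP-FOXF1-MUT is a 6.25 kb mammalian expression plasmid built on the pRK5 backbone that encodes a disease-associated frameshift variant of the human forkhead transcription factor FOXF1 (A231Rfs*61) fused at its N terminus to monomeric EGFP. It is propagated in E. coli as a high-copy plasmid through a ColE1/pUC-type origin and selected with ampicillin via the β-lactamase gene and its native promoter. The backbone also carries an M13 phage origin for single-stranded DNA production. Assorted vector remnants are present as well, including lac promoter/operator elements and fragments of lacZα, lacI, rop and bom, which play no role in expression of the insert.

The fusion is transcribed from the human cytomegalovirus immediate early enhancer and promoter, followed by a short fragment of CMV intron A and an SP6 promoter that could support in vitro transcription. It is terminated by an SV40 polyadenylation signal. The automated annotation labels the fluorescent protein as a SiriusGFP fragment, which reflects similarity among EGFP derivatives; the catalogue identifies it as mEGFP. The FOXF1 match covers only about 690 nt immediately after the tag, consistent with wild-type homology ending near residue 231, where the frameshift introduces a novel C-terminal tail before a premature stop. A short IgH signal-sequence fragment annotated upstream of the GFP is probably backbone-derived rather than part of the fusion. An SV40 enhancer/early promoter lies downstream of the cassette, but no mammalian selection marker is annotated, so the plasmid appears suited to transient transfection. The associated study concerns aberrant phase separation and nucleolar dysfunction in rare genetic diseases, so the construct is most likely used to image the subcellular localisation and condensate behaviour of the mutant protein in live or fixed cells.
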