Features (pLannotate 1.2.2; 21 found; start..end, strand, type, name):
     14..393     +  enhancer       CMV enhancer: human cytomegalovirus immediate early enhancer
    394..597     +  promoter       CMV promoter: human cytomegalovirus (CMV) immediate early promoter
    733..776     +  intron         CMV intron (fragment): modified intron A from human cytomegalovirus
    828..846     +  promoter       SP6 promoter: promoter for bacteriophage SP6 RNA polymerase
    850..887     +  CDS            IgH signal sequence (fragment): signal sequence from the mouse immunoglobulin heavy chain variable region
    939..1653    +  CDS            SiriusGFP (fragment): enhanced GFP (EGFP) derivative that exhibits robust folding and enhanced photostability (Zhong et al., 2019) mammalian codon-optimized
   1659..2348    +  CDS            FOXF1 (fragment): FOXF1_HUMAN - Also known as FKHL5, FREAC1. Experimental evidence at transcript level: Swiss-Prot protein existence level 2. Probable transcription activator for a number of lung- specific genes. From Homo sapiens (Human).
   2565..2699    +  polyA_signal   SV40 poly(A) signal: SV40 polyadenylation signal
   2768..3125    +  promoter       SV40 promoter: SV40 enhancer and early promoter
   3144..3298    +  CDS            lacZα (fragment): LacZα fragment of β-galactosidase; lacZ fragment
   3304..3355    -  misc_feature   bom (fragment): basis of mobility region from pBR322
   3374..3754    +  rep_origin     M13 ori (sequence partly withheld): M13 bacteriophage origin of replication; arrow indicates direction of (+) strand synthesis
   3830..3879    -  misc_feature   bom (fragment): basis of mobility region from pBR322
   3981..4016    -  CDS            rop (fragment): Rop protein, which maintains plasmids at low copy number; rop
   4111..4215    +  promoter       AmpR promoter: bla
   4216..5076    +  CDS            AmpR: β-lactamase; bla; confers resistance to ampicillin, carbenicillin, and related antibiotics
   5247..5835    +  rep_origin     ori: high-copy-number ColE1/pMB1/pBR322/pUC origin of replication
   6018..6110    +  CDS            lacI (fragment): lac repressor; lacI; The lac repressor binds to the lac operator to inhibit transcription in E. coli. This inhibition can be relieved by adding lactose or isopropyl-β-D-thiogalactopyranoside (IPTG).
   6123..6144    +  protein_bind   CAP binding site: CAP binding activates transcription in the presence of cAMP. E. coli catabolite activator protein
   6159..6189    +  promoter       lac promoter: promoter for the E. coli lac operon
   6197..6213    +  protein_bind   lac operator: The lac repressor binds to the lac operator to inhibit transcription in E. coli. This inhibition can be relieved by adding lactose or isopropyl-β-D-thiogalactopyranoside (IPTG). lac repressor encoded by lacI
>Addgene plasmid #194569 | pRK5-mEGFP-FOXF1-MUT | addgene full sequence | sequence record 385235 | Addgene NGS Result
TTCGAGCTCGCCCGACATTGATTATTGACTAGTTATTAATAGTAATCAATTACGGGGTCATTAGTTCATA
GCCCATATATGGAGTTCCGCGTTACATAACTTACGGTAAATGGCCCGCCTGGCTGACCGCCCAACGACCC
CCGCCCATTGACGTCAATAATGACGTATGTTCCCATAGTAACGCCAATAGGGACTTTCCATTGACGTCAA
TGGGTGGAGTATTTACGGTAAACTGCCCACTTGGCAGTACATCAAGTGTATCATATGCCAAGTACGCCCC
CTATTGACGTCAATGACGGTAAATGGCCCGCCTGGCATTATGCCCAGTACATGACCTTATGGGACTTTCC
TACTTGGCAGTACATCTACGTATTAGTCATCGCTATTACCATGGTGATGCGGTTTTGGCAGTACATCAAT
GGGCGTGGATAGCGGTTTGACTCACGGGGATTTCCAAGTCTCCACCCCATTGACGTCAATGGGAGTTTGT
TTTGGCACCAAAATCAACGGGACTTTCCAAAATGTCGTAACAACTCCGCCCCATTGACGCAAATGGGCGG
TAGGCGTGTACGGTGGGAGGTCTATATAAGCAGAGCTCGTTTAGTGAACCGTCAGATCGCCTGGAGACGC
CATCCACGCTGTTTTGACCTCCATAGAAGACACCGGGACCGATCCAGCCTCCGCGGCCGGGAACGGTGCA
TTGGAACGCGGATTCCCCGTGCCAAGAGTGACGTAAGTACCGCCTATAGAGTCTATAGGCCCACCCCCTT
GGCTTCGTTAGAACGCGGCTACAATTAATACATAACCTTATGTATCATACACATACGATTTAGGTGACAC
TATAGAATAACATCCACTTTGCCTTTCTCTCCACAGGTGTCCACTCCCAGGTCCAACTGCACCTCGGTTC
TATCGATTGAATTCGTACCGGTGCCACCATGGTGAGCAAGGGCGAGGAGCTGTTCACCGGGGTGGTGCCC
ATCCTGGTCGAGCTGGACGGCGACGTAAACGGCCACAAGTTCAGCGTGCGCGGCGAGGGCGAGGGCGATG
CCACCAACGGCAAGCTGACCCTGAAGTTCATCTGCACCACCGGCAAGCTGCCCGTGCCCTGGCCCACCCT
CGTGACCACCCTGACCTACGGCGTGCAGTGCTTCAGCCGCTACCCCGACCACATGAAGCAGCACGACTTC
TTCAAGTCCGCCATGCCCGAAGGCTACGTCCAGGAGCGCACCATCTCCTTCAAGGACGACGGCACCTACA
AGACCCGCGCCGAGGTGAAGTTCGAGGGCGACACCCTGGTGAACCGCATCGAGCTGAAGGGCATCGACTT
CAAGGAGGACGGCAACATCCTGGGGCACAAGCTGGAGTACAACTTCAACAGCCACAACGTCTATATCACG
GCCGACAAGCAGAAGAACGGCATCAAGGCGAACTTCAAGATCCGCCACAACGTCGAGGACGGCAGCGTGC
AGCTCGCCGACCACTACCAGCAGAACACCCCCATCGGCGACGGCCCCGTGCTGCTGCCCGACAACCACTA
CCTGAGCACCCAGTCCAAGCTGAGCAAAGACCCCAACGAGAAGCGCGATCACATGGTCCTGCTGGAGTTC
GTGACCGCCGCCGGGATCACTCTCGGCATGGACGAGCTGTACACGGCGATGTCAAGCGCCCCCGAAAAGC
AACAACCCCCTCATGGTGGTGGTGGTGGTGGAGGAGGCGGCGGCGGTGCTGCTATGGATCCTGCCAGCAG
CGGACCCAGCAAAGCTAAGAAAACGAATGCTGGTATTCGCCGGCCAGAGAAACCACCGTACTCATATATT
GCCCTGATAGTAATGGCAATTCAATCCTCTCCAACTAAAAGACTTACACTTTCCGAAATTTATCAATTCC
TTCAATCCAGATTTCCATTCTTCCGTGGTTCATATCAAGGTTGGAAGAATTCAGTCAGGCACAATCTGTC
TTTGAATGAATGTTTTATTAAACTGCCGAAAGGACTCGGCAGGCCTGGAAAAGGACATTATTGGACTATA
GATCCCGCTAGTGAATTTATGTTTGAAGAAGGAAGCTTCAGAAGAAGACCAAGAGGATTTAGGAGAAAGT
GTCAAGCCCTGAAACCTATGTATAGTATGATGAATGGCCTTGGATTTAATCATCTGCCCGATACTTATGG
TTTTCAAGGAAGTGCAGGTGGGCTGTCTTGTCCCCCTAATTCCTTAGCATTGGAAGGTGGGTTGGGTATG
ATGAATGGGCATCTGCCCGGGAATGTTGATGGAATGGCTCTTCCTTCTCATAGCGTCCCACATTTGCCGA
GTAATGGTGGACATAGCTATATGGGCGGTTGTGGTGGGAGACGGGTCCCAGCTCCTAGACAACTGGGCGC
TAGACTGCCTGCCGCCGCTCATCGAAGACGCTGGGGCCACGGTGCTGCTAGACGACTGCTTGGTCTGGGC
GGCGGTCTCGCGGCACTGGGTGTGCGTGGAGCACAGCAACGTCGGCTTCTCTATCAGGCCGCCGCACCCG
TACCTTTGTGAAGTCGACCTGCAGAAGCTTGGCCGCCATGGCCCAACTTGTTTATTGCAGCTTATAATGG
TTACAAATAAAGCAATAGCATCACAAATTTCACAAATAAAGCATTTTTTTCACTGCATTCTAGTTGTGGT
TTGTCCAAACTCATCAATGTATCTTATCATGTCTGGATCGGGAATTAATTCGGCGCAGCACCATGGCCTG
AAATAACCTCTGAAAGAGGAACTTGGTTAGGTACCTTCTGAGGCGGAAAGAACCAGCTGTGGAATGTGTG
TCAGTTAGGGTGTGGAAAGTCCCCAGGCTCCCCAGCAGGCAGAAGTATGCAAAGCATGCATCTCAATTAG
TCAGCAACCAGGTGTGGAAAGTCCCCAGGCTCCCCAGCAGGCAGAAGTATGCAAAGCATGCATCTCAATT
AGTCAGCAACCATAGTCCCGCCCCTAACTCCGCCCATCCCGCCCCTAACTCCGCCCAGTTCCGCCCATTC
TCCGCCCCATGGCTGACTAATTTTTTTTATTTATGCAGAGGCCGAGGCCGCCTCGGCCTCTGAGCTATTC
CAGAAGTAGTGAGGAGGCTTTTTTGGAGGCCTAGGCTTTTGCAAAAAGCTGTTAACAGCTTGGCACTGGC
CGTCGTTTTACAACGTCGTGACTGGGAAAACCCTGGCGTTACCCAACTTAATCGCCTTGCAGCACATCCC
CCTTTCGCCAGCTGGCGTAATAGCGAAGAGGCCCGCACCGATCGCCCTTCCCAACAGTTGCGCAGCCTGA
ATGGCGAATGGCGCCTGATGCGGTATTTTCTCCTTACGCATCTGTGCGGTATTTCACACCGCATA
[142 nt withheld, positions 3356-3497]
C
[141 nt withheld, positions 3499-3639]
CCTTTGACGTTGGAGTCCACGTTCTTT
[37 nt withheld, positions 3667-3703]
ACCCTATCTCGGGCTATTCTTTTGATTTATAAGGGATTTTGCCGATTTCGGCCTATTGGTTAAAAAATGA
GCTGATTTAACAAAAATTTAACGCGAATTTTAACAAAATATTAACGTTTACAATTTTATGGTGCACTCTC
AGTACAATCTGCTCTGATGCCGCATAGTTAAGCCAGCCCCGACACCCGCCAACACCCGCTGACGCGCCCT
GACGGGCTTGTCTGCTCCCGGCATCCGCTTACAGACAAGCTGTGACCGTCTCCGGGAGCTGCATGTGTCA
GAGGTTTTCACCGTCATCACCGAAACGCGCGAGACGAAAGGGCCTCGTGATACGCCTATTTTTATAGGTT
AATGTCATGATAATAATGGTTTCTTAGACGTCAGGTGGCACTTTTCGGGGAAATGTGCGCGGAACCCCTA
TTTGTTTATTTTTCTAAATACATTCAAATATGTATCCGCTCATGAGACAATAACCCTGATAAATGCTTCA
ATAATATTGAAAAAGGAAGAGTATGAGTATTCAACATTTCCGTGTCGCCCTTATTCCCTTTTTTGCGGCA
TTTTGCCTTCCTGTTTTTGCTCACCCAGAAACGCTGGTGAAAGTAAAAGATGCTGAAGATCAGTTGGGTG
CACGAGTGGGTTACATCGAACTGGATCTCAACAGCGGTAAGATCCTTGAGAGTTTTCGCCCCGAAGAACG
TTTTCCAATGATGAGCACTTTTAAAGTTCTGCTATGTGGCGCGGTATTATCCCGTATTGACGCCGGGCAA
GAGCAACTCGGTCGCCGCATACACTATTCTCAGAATGACTTGGTTGAGTACTCACCAGTCACAGAAAAGC
ATCTTACGGATGGCATGACAGTAAGAGAATTATGCAGTGCTGCCATAACCATGAGTGATAACACTGCGGC
CAACTTACTTCTGACAACGATCGGAGGACCGAAGGAGCTAACCGCTTTTTTGCACAACATGGGGGATCAT
GTAACTCGCCTTGATCGTTGGGAACCGGAGCTGAATGAAGCCATACCAAACGACGAGCGTGACACCACGA
TGCCTGTAGCAATGGCAACAACGTTGCGCAAACTATTAACTGGCGAACTACTTACTCTAGCTTCCCGGCA
ACAATTAATAGACTGGATGGAGGCGGATAAAGTTGCAGGACCACTTCTGCGCTCGGCCCTTCCGGCTGGC
TGGTTTATTGCTGATAAATCTGGAGCCGGTGAGCGTGGGTCTCGCGGTATCATTGCAGCACTGGGGCCAG
ATGGTAAGCCCTCCCGTATCGTAGTTATCTACACGACGGGGAGTCAGGCAACTATGGATGAACGAAATAG
ACAGATCGCTGAGATAGGTGCCTCACTGATTAAGCATTGGTAACTGTCAGACCAAGTTTACTCATATATA
CTTTAGATTGATTTAAAACTTCATTTTTAATTTAAAAGGATCTAGGTGAAGATCCTTTTTGATAATCTCA
TGACCAAAATCCCTTAACGTGAGTTTTCGTTCCACTGAGCGTCAGACCCCGTAGAAAAGATCAAAGGATC
TTCTTGAGATCCTTTTTTTCTGCGCGTAATCTGCTGCTTGCAAACAAAAAAACCACCGCTACCAGCGGTG
GTTTGTTTGCCGGATCAAGAGCTACCAACTCTTTTTCCGAAGGTAACTGGCTTCAGCAGAGCGCAGATAC
CAAATACTGTTCTTCTAGTGTAGCCGTAGTTAGGCCACCACTTCAAGAACTCTGTAGCACCGCCTACATA
CCTCGCTCTGCTAATCCTGTTACCAGTGGCTGCTGCCAGTGGCGATAAGTCGTGTCTTACCGGGTTGGAC
TCAAGACGATAGTTACCGGATAAGGCGCAGCGGTCGGGCTGAACGGGGGGTTCGTGCACACAGCCCAGCT
TGGAGCGAACGACCTACACCGAACTGAGATACCTACAGCGTGAGCTATGAGAAAGCGCCACGCTTCCCGA
AGGGAGAAAGGCGGACAGGTATCCGGTAAGCGGCAGGGTCGGAACAGGAGAGCGCACGAGGGAGCTTCCA
GGGGGAAACGCCTGGTATCTTTATAGTCCTGTCGGGTTTCGCCACCTCTGACTTGAGCGTCGATTTTTGT
GATGCTCGTCAGGGGGGCGGAGCCTATGGAAAAACGCCAGCAACGCGGCCTTTTTACGGTTCCTGGCCTT
TTGCTGGCCTTTTGCTCACATGTTCTTTCCTGCGTTATCCCCTGATTCTGTGGATAACCGTATTACCGCC
TTTGAGTGAGCTGATACCGCTCGCCGCAGCCGAACGACCGAGCGCAGCGAGTCAGTGAGCGAGGAAGCGG
AAGAGCGCCCAATACGCAAACCGCCTCTCCCCGCGCGTTGGCCGATTCATTAATGCAGCTGGCACGACAG
GTTTCCCGACTGGAAAGCGGGCAGTGAGCGCAACGCAATTAATGTGAGTTAGCTCACTCATTAGGCACCC
CAGGCTTTACACTTTATGCTTCCGGCTCGTATGTTGTGTGGAATTGTGAGCGGATAACAATTTCACACAG
GAAACAGCTATGACATGATTACGAATTAA
